>Addgene plasmid #84221 | pMK1224 | depositor full sequence | sequence record 161846 | pMK1224 sequence 7955 bps
GCTTAAGCGGTCGACGGATCGGGAGATCTCCCGATCCCCTATGGTGCACTCTCAGTACAATCTGCTCTGA
TGCCGCATAGTTAAGCCAGTATCTGCTCCCTGCTTGTGTGTTGGAGGTCGCTGAGTAGTGCGCGAGCAAA
ATTTAAGCTACAACAAGGCAAGGCTTGACCGACAATTGCATGAAGAATCTGCTTAGGGTTAGGCGTTTTG
CGCTGCTTCGCGATGTACGGGCCAGATATACGCGTTGACATTGATTATTGACTAGTTATTAATAGTAATC
AATTACGGGGTCATTAGTTCATAGCCCATATATGGAGTTCCGCGTTACATAACTTACGGTAAATGGCCCG
CCTGGCTGACCGCCCAACGACCCCCGCCCATTGACGTCAATAATGACGTATGTTCCCATAGTAACGCCAA
TAGGGACTTTCCATTGACGTCAATGGGTGGAGTATTTACGGTAAACTGCCCACTTGGCAGTACATCAAGT
GTATCATATGCCAAGTACGCCCCCTATTGACGTCAATGACGGTAAATGGCCCGCCTGGCATTATGCCCAG
TACATGACCTTATGGGACTTTCCTACTTGGCAGTACATCTACGTATTAGTCATCGCTATTACCATGGTGA
TGCGGTTTTGGCAGTACATCAATGGGCGTGGATAGCGGTTTGACTCACGGGGATTTCCAAGTCTCCACCC
CATTGACGTCAATGGGAGTTTGTTTTGGCACCAAAATCAACGGGACTTTCCAAAATGTCGTAACAACTCC
GCCCCATTGACGCAAATGGGCGGTAGGCGTGTACGGTGGGAGGTCTATATAAGCAGCGCGTTTTGCCTGT
ACTGGGTCTCTCTGGTTAGACCAGATCTGAGCCTGGGAGCTCTCTGGCTAACTAGGGAACCCACTGCTTA
AGCCTCAATAAAGCTTGCCTTGAGTGCTTCAAGTAGTGTGTGCCCGTCTGTTGTGTGACTCTGGTAACTA
GAGATCCCTCAGACCCTTTTAGTCAGTGTGGAAAATCTCTAGCAGTGGCGCCCGAACAGGGACTTGAAAG
CGAAAGGGAAACCAGAGGAGCTCTCTCGACGCAGGACTCGGCTTGCTGAAGCGCGCACGGCAAGAGGCGA
GGGGCGGCGACTGGTGAGTACGCCAAAAATTTTGACTAGCGGAGGCTAGAAGGAGAGAGATGGGTGCGAG
AGCGTCAGTATTAAGCGGGGGAGAATTAGATCGCGATGGGAAAAAATTCGGTTAAGGCCAGGGGGAAAGA
AAAAATATAAATTAAAACATATAGTATGGGCAAGCAGGGAGCTAGAACGATTCGCAGTTAATCCTGGCCT
GTTAGAAACATCAGAAGGCTGTAGACAAATACTGGGACAGCTACAACCATCCCTTCAGACAGGATCAGAA
GAACTTAGATCATTATATAATACAGTAGCAACCCTCTATTGTGTGCATCAAAGGATAGAGATAAAAGACA
CCAAGGAAGCTTTAGACAAGATAGAGGAAGAGCAAAACAAAAGTAAGACCACCGCACAGCAAGCGGCCGG
CCGCGCTGATCTTCAGACCTGGAGGAGGAGATATGAGGGACAATTGGAGAAGTGAATTATATAAATATAA
AGTAGTAAAAATTGAACCATTAGGAGTAGCACCCACCAAGGCAAAGAGAAGAGTGGTGCAGAGAGAAAAA
AGAGCAGTGGGAATAGGAGCTTTGTTCCTTGGGTTCTTGGGAGCAGCAGGAAGCACTATGGGCGCAGCGT
CAATGACGCTGACGGTACAGGCCAGACAATTATTGTCTGGTATAGTGCAGCAGCAGAACAATTTGCTGAG
GGCTATTGAGGCGCAACAGCATCTGTTGCAACTCACAGTCTGGGGCATCAAGCAGCTCCAGGCAAGAATC
CTGGCTGTGGAAAGATACCTAAAGGATCAACAGCTCCTGGGGATTTGGGGTTGCTCTGGAAAACTCATTT
GCACCACTGCTGTGCCTTGGAATGCTAGTTGGAGTAATAAATCTCTGGAACAGATTTGGAATCACACGAC
CTGGATGGAGTGGGACAGAGAAATTAACAATTACACAAGCTTAATACACTCCTTAATTGAAGAATCGCAA
AACCAGCAAGAAAAGAATGAACAAGAATTATTGGAATTAGATAAATGGGCAAGTTTGTGGAATTGGTTTA
ACATAACAAATTGGCTGTGGTATATAAAATTATTCATAATGATAGTAGGAGGCTTGGTAGGTTTAAGAAT
AGTTTTTGCTGTACTTTCTATAGTGAATAGAGTTAGGCAGGGATATTCACCATTATCGTTTCAGACCCAC
CTCCCAACCCCGAGGGGACCCGACAGGCCCGAAGGAATAGAAGAAGAAGGTGGAGAGAGAGACAGAGACA
GATCCATTCGATTAGTGAACGGATCGGCACTGCGTGCGCCAATTCTGCAGACAAATGGCAGTATTCATCC
ACAATTTTAAAAGAAAAGGGGGGATTGGGGGGTACAGTGCAGGGGAAAGAATAGTAGACATAATAGCAAC
AGACATACAAACTAAAGAATTACAAAAACAAATTACAAAAATTCAAAATTTTCGGGTTTATTACAGGGAC
AGCAGAGATCCAGTTTGGTTAGTACCGGGCCCGCTCTAGGGCCGCGTGGATAACCGTATTACCGCCATGC
ATTCCTGCAGCCCCGATAAAATAAAAGATTTTATTTAGTCTCCAGAAAAAGGGGGGAATGAAAGACCCCA
CCTGTAGGTTTGGCAAGCTAGCTGCAGTAACGCCATTTTGCAAGGCATGGAAAAATACCAAACCAAGAAT
AGAGAAGTTCAGATCAAGGGCGGGTACATGAAAATAGCTAACGTTGGGCCAAACAGGATATCTGCGGTGA
GCAGTTTCGGCCCCGGCCCGGGGCCAAGAACAGATGGTCACCGCAGTTTCGGCCCCGGCCCGAGGCCAAG
AACAGATGGTCCCCAGATATGGCCCAACCCTCAGCAGTTTCTTAAGACCCATCAGATGTTTCCAGGCTCC
CCCAAGGACCTGAAATGACCCTGCGCCTTATTTGAATTAACCAATCAGCCTGCTTCTCGCTTCTGTTCGC
GCGCTTCTGCTTCCCGAGCTCTATAAAAGAGCTCACAACCCCTCACTCGGCGCGCCAGTCCTCCGACAGA
CTGAGTCGCCCGGGTCTAGCCCACCATGACCGAGTACAAGCCCACGGTGCGCCTCGCCACCCGCGACGAC
GTCCCCCGGGCCGTACGCACCCTCGCCGCCGCGTTCGCCGACTACCCCGCCACGCGCCACACCGTCGACC
CGGACCGCCACATCGAGCGGGTCACCGAGCTGCAAGAACTCTTCCTCACGCGCGTCGGGCTCGACATCGG
CAAGGTGTGGGTCGCGGACGACGGCGCCGCGGTGGCGGTCTGGACCACGCCGGAGAGCGTCGAAGCGGGG
GCGGTGTTCGCCGAGATCGGCCCGCGCATGGCCGAGTTGAGCGGTTCCCGGCTGGCCGCGCAGCAACAGA
TGGAAGGCCTCCTGGCGCCGCACCGGCCCAAGGAGCCCGCGTGGTTCCTGGCCACCGTCGGCGTCTCGCC
CGACCACCAGGGCAAGGGTCTGGGCAGCGCCGTCGTGCTCCCCGGAGTGGAGGCGGCCGAGCGCGCCGGG
GTGCCCGCCTTCCTGGAGACCTCCGCGCCCCGCAACCTCCCCTTCTACGAGCGGCTCGGCTTCACCGTCA
CCGCCGACGTCGAGGTGCCCGAAGGACCGCGCACCTGGTGCATGACCCGCAAGCCCGGTGCCGGATCGGG
AGAGGGCAGAGGAAGTCTGCTAACATGCGGTGACGTCGAGGAGAATCCTGGCCCAGCGGCCGCCACCATG
AGCGAGCTGATTAAGGAGAACATGCACATGAAGCTGTACATGGAGGGCACCGTGGACAACCATCACTTCA
AGTGCACATCCGAGGGCGAAGGCAAGCCCTACGAGGGCACCCAGACCATGAGAATCAAGGTGGTCGAGGG
CGGCCCTCTCCCCTTCGCTTTCGACATCCTGGCTACTAGCTTCCTCTACGGCAGCAAGACCTTCATCAAC
CACACACAGGGCATCCCCGACTTCTTCAAGCAGTCCTTCCCTGAGGGCTTCACATGGGAGAGAGTCACCA
CATACGAAGACGGGGGCGTGCTGACCGCTACCCAGGACACCAGCCTCCAGGACGGCTGCCTCATCTACAA
CGTCAAGATCAGAGGGGTGAACTTCACATCCAACGGCCCTGTGATGCAGAAGAAAACACTCGGCTGGGAG
GCCTTCACCGAGACGCTGTACCCCGCTGACGGCGGCCTGGAAGGCAGAAACGACATGGCCCTGAAGCTCG
TGGGCGGGAGCCATCTGATCGCAAACATCAAGACCACATATAGATCCAAGAAACCCGCTAAGAACCTCAA
GATGCCTGGCGTCTACTATGTGGACTACAGACTGGAAAGAATCAAGGAGGCCAACAACGAGACCTACGTC
GAGCAGCACGAGGTGGCAGTGGCCAGATACTGCGACCTCCCTAGCAAACTGGGGCACAAACTTAATTAAG
CCTGCAGGAATTGCCTAGGATGAGTATCTGACTCGAGAAGAAGGTATATTGCTGTTGACCCAGAGCGTTG
GGCAGGTCTGAAGTTCATTAGTGAAGCCACAGATGTAATGAACTTCAGGACCTGCCCACTGCCTTGGGCC
TCGGACTTCAAGGGGTCAGTCACACTCTTTCCCTACACGACGCTCTTCCGATCTCTACATTCGCTCTAGA
GTTGAACCGACTAGTAAGCCAGGTCGAGACATGTTTAAGGGTTCCGGTTCCACTAGGTACAATTCGATAT
CAAGCTTATCGATAATCAACCTCTGGATTACAAAATTTGTGAAAGATTGACTGGTATTCTTAACTATGTT
GCTCCTTTTACGCTATGTGGATACGCTGCTTTAATGCCTTTGTATCATGCTATTGCTTCCCGTATGGCTT
TCATTTTCTCCTCCTTGTATAAATCCTGGTTGCTGTCTCTTTATGAGGAGTTGTGGCCCGTTGTCAGGCA
ACGTGGCGTGGTGTGCACTGTGTTTGCTGACGCAACCCCCACTGGTTGGGGCATTGCCACCACCTGTCAG
CTCCTTTCCGGGACTTTCGCTTTCCCCCTCCCTATTGCCACGGCGGAACTCATCGCCGCCTGCCTTGCCC
GCTGCTGGACAGGGGCTCGGCTGTTGGGCACTGACAATTCCGTGGTGTTGTCGGGGAAATCATCGTCCTT
TCCTTGGCTGCTCGCCTGTGTTGCCACCTGGATTCTGCGCGGGACGTCCTTCTGCTACGTCCCTTCGGCC
CTCAATCCAGCGGACCTTCCTTCCCGCGGCCTGCTGCCGGCTCTGCGGCCTCTTCCGCGTCTTCGCCTTC
GCCCTCAGACGAGTCGGATCTCCCTTTGGGCCGCCTCCCCGCATCGATACCGTCGACCTCGATCGAGACC
TAGAAAAACATGGAGCAATCACAAGTAGCAATACAGCAGCTACCAATGCTGATTGTGCCTGGCTAGAAGC
ACAAGAGGAGGAGGAGGTGGGTTTTCCAGTCACACCTCAGGTACCTTTAAGACCAATGACTTACAAGGCA
GCTGTAGATCTTAGCCACTTTTTAAAAGAAAAGGGGGGACTGGAAGGGCTAATTCACTCCCAACGAAGAC
AAGATATCCTTGATCTGTGGATCTACCACACACAAGGCTACTTCCCTGATTGGCAGAACTACACACCAGG
GCCAGGGATCAGATATCCACTGACCTTTGGATGGTGCTACAAGCTAGTACCAGTTGAGCAAGAGAAGGTA
GAAGAAGCCAATGAAGGAGAGAACACCCGCTTGTTACACCCTGTGAGCCTGCATGGGATGGATGACCCGG
AGAGAGAAGTATTAGAGTGGAGGTTTGACAGCCGCCTAGCATTTCATCACATGGCCCGAGAGCTGCATCC
GGACTGTACTGGGTCTCTCTGGTTAGACCAGATCTGAGCCTGGGAGCTCTCTGGCTAACTAGGGAACCCA
CTGCTTAAGCCTCAATAAAGCTTGCCTTGAGTGCTTCAAGTAGTGTGTGCCCGTCTGTTGTGTGACTCTG
GTAACTAGAGATCCCTCAGACCCTTTTAGTCAGTGTGGAAAATCTCTAGCAGCATGTGAGCAAAAGGCCA
GCAAAAGGCCAGGAACCGTAAAAAGGCCGCGTTGCTGGCGTTTTTCCATAGGCTCCGCCCCCCTGACGAG
CATCACAAAAATCGACGCTCAAGTCAGAGGTGGCGAAACCCGACAGGACTATAAAGATACCAGGCGTTTC
CCCCTGGAAGCTCCCTCGTGCGCTCTCCTGTTCCGACCCTGCCGCTTACCGGATACCTGTCCGCCTTTCT
CCCTTCGGGAAGCGTGGCGCTTTCTCATAGCTCACGCTGTAGGTATCTCAGTTCGGTGTAGGTCGTTCGC
TCCAAGCTGGGCTGTGTGCACGAACCCCCCGTTCAGCCCGACCGCTGCGCCTTATCCGGTAACTATCGTC
TTGAGTCCAACCCGGTAAGACACGACTTATCGCCACTGGCAGCAGCCACTGGTAACAGGATTAGCAGAGC
GAGGTATGTAGGCGGTGCTACAGAGTTCTTGAAGTGGTGGCCTAACTACGGCTACACTAGAAGAACAGTA
TTTGGTATCTGCGCTCTGCTGAAGCCAGTTACCTTCGGAAAAAGAGTTGGTAGCTCTTGATCCGGCAAAC
AAACCACCGCTGGTAGCGGTGGTTTTTTTGTTTGCAAGCAGCAGATTACGCGCAGAAAAAAAGGATCTCA
AGAAGATCCTTTGATCTTTTCTACGGGGTCTGACGCTCAGTGGAACGAAAACTCACGTTAAGGGATTTTG
GTCATGAGATTATCAAAAAGGATCTTCACCTAGATCCTTTTAAATTAAAAATGAAGTTTTAAATCAATCT
AAAGTATATATGAGTAAACTTGGTCTGACAGTTACCAATGCTTAATCAGTGAGGCACCTATCTCAGCGAT
CTGTCTATTTCGTTCATCCATAGTTGCCTGACTCCCCGTCGTGTAGATAACTACGATACGGGAGGGCTTA
CCATCTGGCCCCAGTGCTGCAATGATACCGCGAGACCCACGCTCACCGGCTCCAGATTTATCAGCAATAA
ACCAGCCAGCCGGAAGGGCCGAGCGCAGAAGTGGTCCTGCAACTTTATCCGCCTCCATCCAGTCTATTAA
TTGTTGCCGGGAAGCTAGAGTAAGTAGTTCGCCAGTTAATAGTTTGCGCAACGTTGTTGCCATTGCTACA
GGCATCGTGGTGTCACGCTCGTCGTTTGGTATGGCTTCATTCAGCTCCGGTTCCCAACGATCAAGGCGAG
TTACATGATCCCCCATGTTGTGCAAAAAAGCGGTTAGCTCCTTCGGTCCTCCGATCGTTGTCAGAAGTAA
GTTGGCCGCAGTGTTATCACTCATGGTTATGGCAGCACTGCATAATTCTCTTACTGTCATGCCATCCGTA
AGATGCTTTTCTGTGACTGGTGAGTACTCAACCAAGTCATTCTGAGAATAGTGTATGCGGCGACCGAGTT
GCTCTTGCCCGGCGTCAATACGGGATAATACCGCGCCACATAGCAGAACTTTAAAAGTGCTCATCATTGG
AAAACGTTCTTCGGGGCGAAAACTCTCAAGGATCTTACCGCTGTTGAGATCCAGTTCGATGTAACCCACT
CGTGCACCCAACTGATCTTCAGCATCTTTTACTTTCACCAGCGTTTCTGGGTGAGCAAAAACAGGAAGGC
AAAATGCCGCAAAAAAGGGAATAAGGGCGACACGGAAATGTTGAATACTCATACTCTTCCTTTTTCAATA
TTATTGAAGCATTTATCAGGGTTATTGTCTCATGAGCGGATACATATTTGAATGTATTTAGAAAAATAAA
CAAATAGGGGTTCCGCGCACATTTCCCCGAAAAGTGCCACCTGAC
Features (pLannotate 1.2.2; 22 found; start..end, strand, type, name):
     40..92      -  misc_feature   bom (fragment): basis of mobility region from pBR322
    247..626     +  enhancer       CMV enhancer: human cytomegalovirus immediate early enhancer
    627..826     +  promoter       CMV promoter: human cytomegalovirus (CMV) immediate early promoter
    844..1024    +  LTR            5' LTR (truncated): truncated 5' long terminal repeat (LTR) from HIV-1
   1071..1196    +  misc_feature   HIV-1 Ψ: packaging signal of human immunodeficiency virus type 1
   1180..1518    +  CDS            HIV-1 gag (fragment): gag protein from human immunodeficiency virus 1; gag
   1695..1928    +  misc_feature   RRE: The Rev response element (RRE) of HIV-1 allows for Rev-dependent mRNA export from the nucleus to the cytoplasm.
   2305..2405    +  CDS            Rev (fragment): human immunodeficiency virus 1 (HIV-1) Rev protein; rev; enhances nuclear export of unspliced and incompletely spliced viral mRNAs
   2455..2572    +  misc_feature   cPPT/CTS: central polypurine tract and central termination sequence of HIV-1
   2757..3164    +  promoter       SFFV promoter: spleen focus-forming virus long terminal repeat (LTR) promoter
   3176..3772    +  CDS            PuroR: puromycin N-acetyltransferase; pac from Streptomyces alboniger; confers resistance to puromycin
   3848..4546    +  CDS            TagBFP: TagBFP is a basic (constitutively fluorescent) blue fluorescent protein published in 2008, derived from Entacmaea quadricolor. It is reported to be a very rapidly-maturing monomer with very low acid sensitivity.
   4588..4609    +  ncRNA          5' miR-30a (fragment): sequence upstream of the 71-nt precursor of the human miR-30a microRNA (Zeng et al., 2002) miRNA
   4688..4705    +  ncRNA          3' miR-30a (fragment): sequence downstream of the 71-nt precursor of the human miR-30a microRNA (Zeng et al., 2002) miRNA
   4821..4844    +  misc_feature   MCS (fragment): pBluescript multiple cloning site
   4844..5432    +  misc_feature   WPRE: woodchuck hepatitis virus posttranscriptional regulatory element
   5433..5452    +  misc_feature   MCS (fragment): pBluescript multiple cloning site
   5454..5954    +  CDS            nef (fragment): NEF_HV1LA - Experimental evidence at protein level: Swiss-Prot protein existence level 1. Extracellular Nef protein targets CD4(+) T-lymphocytes for apoptosis by interacting with CXCR4 surface receptors. From Human immunodeficiency virus type 1 group M subtype B (isolate Lai) (HIV-1).
   5961..6141    +  LTR            5' LTR (truncated): truncated 5' long terminal repeat (LTR) from HIV-1
   6203..6791    -  rep_origin     ori: high-copy-number ColE1/pMB1/pBR322/pUC origin of replication
   6962..7822    -  CDS            AmpR: β-lactamase; bla; confers resistance to ampicillin, carbenicillin, and related antibiotics
   7823..7927    -  promoter       AmpR promoter: bla
