[The description below was written by a language model from this plasmid's Addgene catalogue record and pLannotate feature annotations shown in this document.]
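Description:
pMK1224 is an empty lentiviral backbone for RNA interference in mammalian cells, derived from pSicoR and about 8 kb in size. It is propagated in E. coli through a high-copy ColE1/pUC-type origin and an ampicillin resistance gene (β-lactamase with its own promoter). The viral portion follows a typical HIV-1-based transfer vector layout. A CMV enhancer/promoter is placed upstream of a truncated 5' LTR to drive genomic RNA production in packaging cells. This is followed by the Ψ packaging signal with a gag fragment, the Rev response element for Rev-dependent nuclear export, and the cPPT/CTS element that aids nuclear import of the reverse-transcribed genome. A WPRE sits downstream of the cargo to boost transcript stability and expression. It is followed by a nef-derived fragment and a second truncated LTR annotation that marks the 3' end of the provirus.

The internal expression unit is driven by the SFFV promoter, which is active in a wide range of mammalian cell types, including hematopoietic cells. It transcribes a puromycin N-acetyltransferase gene and TagBFP, so transduced cells can be drug-selected and tracked by blue fluorescence. The short gap between the two coding sequences is unannotated, and the record does not state how they are linked. Immediately after TagBFP lie fragments of the 5' and 3' miR-30a flanking sequences. This indicates that shRNAs are cloned into a microRNA context in the 3' untranslated region of the same Pol II transcript and processed by the endogenous miRNA pathway. No shRNA is present. The vector is described as compatible with double-shRNA expression, and the associated publication places it in the context of pooled genome-wide RNAi screening libraries.
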