Addgene plasmid #84221: pMK1224
Purpose: (Empty Backbone) Lentiviral expression of shRNAs, compatible with double-shRNA expression, SFFV promoter, BFP
Depositing lab: Martin Kampmann & Jonathan Weissman. Depositing organization: University of California, San Francisco (UCSF). Publication: Next-generation libraries for robust RNA interference-based genome-wide screens. Kampmann M, Horlbeck MA, Chen Y, Tsai JC, Bassik MC, Gilbert LA, Villalta JE, Kwon SC, Chang H, Kim VN, Weissman JS. Proc Natl Acad Sci U S A. 2015 Jun 30;112(26):E3384-91. doi: 10.1073/pnas.1508821112. Epub 2015 Jun 15. PubMed 26080438.
Backbone
  Vector backbone: pSicoR
  Vector type: Mammalian Expression, Lentiviral, RNAi
  Selectable markers: Puromycin
Growth in bacteria
  Bacterial resistance: Ampicillin, 100 μg/mL
  Growth temperature: 37°C
  Growth strain: NEB Stable
  Copy number: Unknown
Terms and licenses: Academic/Nonprofit Terms; Industry Terms: Not Available to Industry
How to cite: pMK1224 was a gift from Martin Kampmann & Jonathan Weissman (Addgene plasmid # 84221 ; http://n2t.net/addgene:84221 ; RRID:Addgene_84221)
