>Addgene plasmid #84221 | pMK1224 | depositor partial sequence | sequence record 161847 | CCAGAGGTTGATTATCGATAAGC
AACATGTCTCGACCTGGCTTACTAGTCGGTTCAACTCTAGAGCGAATGTAGAGATCGGAAGAGCGTCGTG
TAGGGAAAGAGTGTGACTGACCCCTTGAAGTCCGAGGCCCAAGGCAGTGGGCAGGTCCTGAAGTTCATTA
CATCTGTGGCTTCACTAATGAACTTCAGACCTGCCCAACGCTCTGGGTCAACAGCAATATACCTTCTTCT
CGAGTCAGATACTCATCCTAGGCAATTCCTGCAGGCTTAATTAAGTTTGTGCCCCAGTTTGCTAGGGAGG
TCGCAGTATCTGGCCACTGCCACCTCGTGCTGCTCGACGTAGGTCTCGTTGTTGGCCTCCTTGATTCTTT
CCAGTCTGTAGTCCACATAGTAGACGCCAGGCATCTTGAGGTTCTTAGCGGGTTTCTTGGATCTATATGT
GGTCTTGATGTTTGCGATCAGATGGCTCCCGCCCACGAGCTTCAGGGCCATGTCGTTTCTGCCTTCCAGG
CCGCCGTCAGCGGGGTACAGCGTCTCGGTGAAGGCCTCCCAGCCGAGTGTTTTCTTCTGCATCACAGGGC
CGTTGGATGTGAAGTTCACCCCTCTGATCTTGACGTTGTAGATGAGGCAGCCGTCCTGGAGGCTGGTGTC
CTGGGTAGCGGTCAGCACGCCCCCGTCTTCGTATGTGGTGACTCTCTCCCATGTGAAGCCCTCAGGGAAG
GACTGCTTGAAGAAGTCGGGGATGCCCTGTGTGTGGTTGATGAAGGTCTTGCTGCCGTAGAGGAAGCTAG
TAGCCAGGATGTCGAAAGCGAAGGGGAGAGGGCCGCCCTCGACCACCTTGATTCTCATGGTCTGGGTGCC
CTCGTAGGGCTTGCCTTCGCCCTCGGATGTGCACTTGAAGTGATGGTTGTCCACGGTGCCCTCCATGTAC
AGCTTCATGTGCATGTTCTCCTTAATCAGC
