>Addgene plasmid #84221 | pMK1224 | addgene partial sequence | sequence record 166231 | SFFVpro-F 5'-CTTCTGCTTCCCGAGCTCTA-3'
GGCGCGCCAGTCCTCCGACAGACTGAGTCGCCCGGGTCTAGCCCACCATGACCGAGTACAAGCCCACGGT
GCGCCTCGCCACCCGCGACGACGTCCCCCGGGCCGTACGCACCCTCGCCGCCGCGTTCGCCGACTACCCC
GCCACGCGCCACACCGTCGACCCGGACCGCCACATCGAGCGGGTCACCGAGCTGCAAGAACTCTTCCTCA
CGCGCGTCGGGCTCGACATCGGCAAGGTGTGGGTCGCGGACGACGGCGCCGCGGTGGCGGTCTGGACCAC
GCCGGAGAGCGTCGAAGCGGGGGCGGTGTTCGCCGAGATCGGCCCGCGCATGGCCGAGTTGAGCGGTTCC
CGGCTGGCCGCGCAGCAACAGATGGAAGGCCTCCTGGCGCCGCACCGGCCCAAGGAGCCCGCGTGGTTCC
TGGCCACCGTCGGCGTCTCGCCCGACCACCAGGGCAAGGGTCTGGGCAGCGCCGTCGTGCTCCCCGGAGT
GGAGGCGGCCGAGCGCGCCGGGGTGCCCGCCTTCCTGGAGACCTCCGCGCCCCGCAACCTCCCCTTCTAC
GAGCGGCTCGGCTTCACCGTCACCGCCGACGTCGAGGTGCCCGAAGGACCGCGCACCTGGTGCATGACCC
GCAAGCCCGGTGCCGGATCGGGAGAGGGCAGAGGAAGTCTGCTAACATGCGGTGACGTCGAGGAGAATCC
TGGCCCAGCGGCCGCCACCATGAGCGAGCTGATTAAGGAGAACATGCACATGAAGCTGTACATGGAGGGC
ACCGTGGACAACCATCACTTCAAGTGCACATCCGAGGGCGAAGGCAAGCCCTACGAGGGCACCCAGACCA
TGAGAATCAAGGTGGTCGAGGGCGG
