>Addgene plasmid #84221 | pMK1224 | addgene partial sequence | sequence record 166232 | WPRE-R 5'-CATAGCGTAAAAGGAGCAACA-3'
AATTTTGTAATCCAGAGGTTGATTATCGATAAGCTTGATATCGAATTGTACCTAGTGGAACCGGAACCCT
TAAACATGTCTCGACCTGGCTTACTAGTCGGTTCAACTCTAGAGCGAATGTAGAGATCGGAAGAGCGTCG
TGTAGGGAAAGAGTGTGACTGACCCCTTGAAGTCCGAGGCCCAAGGCAGTGGGCAGGTCCTGAAGTTCAT
TACATCTGTGGCTTCACTAATGAACTTCAGACCTGCCCAACGCTCTGGGTCAACAGCAATATACCTTCTT
CTCGAGTCAGATACTCATCCTAGGCAATTCCTGCAGGCTTAATTAAGTTTGTGCCCCAGTTTGCTAGGGA
GGTCGCAGTATCTGGCCACTGCCACCTCGTGCTGCTCGACGTAGGTCTCGTTGTTGGCCTCCTTGATTCT
TTCCAGTCTGTAGTCCACATAGTAGACGCCAGGCATCTTGAGGTTCTTAGCGGGTTTCTTGGATCTATAT
GTGGTCTTGATGTTTGCGATCAGATGGCTCCCGCCCACGAGCTTCAGGGCCATGTCGTTTCTGCCTTCCA
GGCCGCCGTCAGCGGGGTACAGCGTCTCGGTGAAGGCCTCCCAGCCGAGTGTTTTCTTCTGCATCACAGG
GCCGTTGGATGTGAAGTTCACCCCTCTGATCTTGACGTTG
